Addgene plasmid #188765: pHR-UCOE-SFFV-dCas9-XTEN80-KRAB(Kox1)-P2A-EGFP
Purpose: dCas9 with a C-term HA-2xNLS-XTEN80(linker)-KRAB(Kox1)
Depositing lab: Marco Jost & Jonathan Weissman. Depositing organization: Whitehead Institute for Biomedical Research. Publication: Maximizing CRISPRi efficacy and accessibility with dual-sgRNA libraries and optimal effectors. Replogle JM, Bonnar JL, Pogson AN, Liem CR, Maier NK, Ding Y, Russell BJ, Wang X, Leng K, Guna A, Norman TM, Pak RA, Ramos DM, Ward ME, Gilbert LA, Kampmann M, Weissman JS, Jost M. eLife. 2022 Dec 28;11:e81856. doi: 10.7554/eLife.81856. PubMed 36576240.
Backbone
  Vector backbone: pMH0006, Addgene # 135448
  Vector type: Lentiviral
  Selectable markers: EGFP
Growth in bacteria
  Bacterial resistance: Ampicillin, 100 μg/mL
  Growth temperature: 37°C
  Growth strain: NEB Stable
  Copy number: High Copy
Gene/Insert
  Gene/Insert name: dCas9-XTEN80-KRAB(Kox1)
  Species: Multiple
  Promoter: SFFV
  Tag / fusion protein: HA-2xNLS-XTEN80(linker)-KRAB(Kox1) (C terminal on insert)
  Cloning method: Gibson Cloning
Terms and licenses: Academic/Nonprofit Terms; Industry Terms: Not Available to Industry
Depositor comments: Human lentiviral vector for expression of dCas9 with a C-terminal HA-2xNLS-XTEN80(linker)-KRAB(Kox1), and GFP linked by a P2A site from a SFFV promoter with an upstream ubiquitous chromatin opening element, pCL35. Please visit https://doi.org/10.1101/2022.07.13.499814 for bioRxiv preprint.
How to cite: pHR-UCOE-SFFV-dCas9-XTEN80-KRAB(Kox1)-P2A-EGFP was a gift from Marco Jost & Jonathan Weissman (Addgene plasmid # 188765 ; http://n2t.net/addgene:188765 ; RRID:Addgene_188765)
