[The description below was written by a language model from this plasmid's Addgene catalogue record and pLannotate feature annotations shown in this document.]
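Description:
pHR-UCOE-SFFV-dCas9-XTEN80-KRAB(Kox1)-P2A-EGFP is an HIV-1-based lentiviral transfer plasmid of about 15 kb, built on the pMH0006 backbone, for stable expression of a CRISPR interference (CRISPRi) effector in human cells. In bacteria it is maintained through a high-copy ColE1/pUC-type origin and selected with ampicillin via β-lactamase. The plasmid backbone also carries remnants of older vectors, annotated as fragments of TcR, rop, bom and an SV40 promoter–gpt–SV40 small t intron/poly(A) unit; these lie outside the proviral region. The lentiviral portion comprises a truncated 5' LTR, the Ψ packaging signal with a partial gag sequence, the RRE for Rev-dependent RNA export, the cPPT/CTS, a WPRE to boost transcript expression, and a self-inactivating ΔU3 3' LTR.

The payload is a single SFFV promoter-driven open reading frame. According to the record, a ubiquitous chromatin opening element (UCOE) sits upstream of the promoter to counteract silencing of the integrated cassette; it is not annotated in the feature table, but probably occupies the unannotated gap between the cPPT and SFFV. The coding sequence is Streptococcus pyogenes Cas9, described by the depositor as catalytically dead (dCas9) although the automated annotation simply labels it Cas9. It is fused at its C terminus to an HA tag, two nuclear localization signals, an 80-residue XTEN flexible linker and the KRAB repression domain of Kox1 (ZNF10). A P2A peptide then separates EGFP, which serves as the only marker for identifying or sorting transduced cells. When combined with separately delivered sgRNAs, the fusion is recruited to promoters to repress transcription. The construct was made as part of work comparing and optimizing CRISPRi effectors.
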