Features (pLannotate 1.2.2; 35 found; start..end, strand, type, name):
     23..41      -  promoter       SP6 promoter: promoter for bacteriophage SP6 RNA polymerase
    269..548     +  CDS            TcR (fragment): tetracycline efflux protein; tet; confers resistance to tetracycline
    549..597     -  misc_feature   bom (fragment): basis of mobility region from pBR322
    699..734     -  CDS            rop (fragment): Rop protein, which maintains plasmids at low copy number; rop
    829..933     +  promoter       AmpR promoter: bla
    934..1794    +  CDS            AmpR: β-lactamase; bla; confers resistance to ampicillin, carbenicillin, and related antibiotics
   1965..2553    +  rep_origin     ori: high-copy-number ColE1/pMB1/pBR322/pUC origin of replication
   2736..2792    +  CDS            lacI (fragment): lac repressor; lacI; The lac repressor binds to the lac operator to inhibit transcription in E. coli. This inhibition can be relieved by adding lactose or isopropyl-β-D-thiogalactopyranoside (IPTG).
   2799..3128    +  promoter       SV40 promoter: SV40 enhancer and early promoter
   3328..3447    +  CDS            gpt (fragment): XGPT_ECOLI - Also known as gpp, gxu. Experimental evidence at protein level: Swiss-Prot protein existence level 1. Purine salvage pathway enzyme that catalyzes the transfer of the ribosyl-5-phosphate group from 5-phospho-alpha-D-ribose 1- diphosphate (PRPP) to the N9 position of the 6-oxopurines guanine and xanthine to form the corresponding ribonucleotides GMP (guanosine 5'- monophosphate) and XMP (xanthosine 5'-monophosphate), with the release of PPi. To a lesser extent, also acts on hypoxanthine (PubMed:9100006, PubMed:3886014). Does not ribophosphorylate adenine (PubMed:3886014). From Esch
   3447..3782    +  CDS            gpt (fragment): XGPT_ECOLI - Also known as gpp, gxu. Experimental evidence at protein level: Swiss-Prot protein existence level 1. Purine salvage pathway enzyme that catalyzes the transfer of the ribosyl-5-phosphate group from 5-phospho-alpha-D-ribose 1- diphosphate (PRPP) to the N9 position of the 6-oxopurines guanine and xanthine to form the corresponding ribonucleotides GMP (guanosine 5'- monophosphate) and XMP (xanthosine 5'-monophosphate), with the release of PPi. To a lesser extent, also acts on hypoxanthine (PubMed:9100006, PubMed:3886014). Does not ribophosphorylate adenine (PubMed:3886014). From Esch
   3877..4182    +  CDS            frsA (fragment): FRSA_ECOLI - Also known as yafA. Experimental evidence at protein level: Swiss-Prot protein existence level 1. Catalyzes the hydrolysis of esters (PubMed:15808744). Displays esterase activity toward pNP-butyrate (PubMed:15808744). May stimulate mixed-acid fermentation by acting as a fermentation/respiration switch that down-regulates respiration and up- regulates fermentation rates (PubMed:15169777). From Escherichia coli (strain K12).
   4186..4260    +  CDS            small t antigen (fragment): SV40 (simian virus 40) small t antigen
   4262..4327    +  intron         small t intron: SV40 (simian virus 40) small t antigen intron
   4457..4477    +  CDS            SV40 NLS: nuclear localization signal of SV40 (simian virus 40) large T antigen
   4796..4879    +  CDS            large T antigen (fragment): large T antigen from SV40 (simian virus 40)
   4902..5036    +  polyA_signal   SV40 poly(A) signal: SV40 polyadenylation signal
   5203..5532    +  CDS            nef (fragment): NEF_HV1BR - Experimental evidence at protein level: Swiss-Prot protein existence level 1. Extracellular Nef protein targets CD4(+) T-lymphocytes for apoptosis by interacting with CXCR4 surface receptors (PubMed:14990729). From Human immunodeficiency virus type 1 group M subtype B (isolate BRU/LAI) (HIV-1).
   5580..5837    +  LTR            5' LTR (truncated): truncated 5' long terminal repeat (LTR) from HIV-1
   5884..6009    +  misc_feature   HIV-1 Ψ: packaging signal of human immunodeficiency virus type 1
   5993..6331    +  CDS            HIV-1 gag (fragment): gag protein from human immunodeficiency virus 1; gag
   6506..6739    +  misc_feature   RRE: The Rev response element (RRE) of HIV-1 allows for Rev-dependent mRNA export from the nucleus to the cytoplasm.
   7116..7216    +  CDS            Rev (fragment): human immunodeficiency virus 1 (HIV-1) Rev protein; rev; enhances nuclear export of unspliced and incompletely spliced viral mRNAs
   7253..7370    +  misc_feature   cPPT/CTS: central polypurine tract and central termination sequence of HIV-1
   7407..7430    -  misc_feature   MCS (fragment): pBluescript multiple cloning site
   8112..8519    +  promoter       SFFV promoter: spleen focus-forming virus long terminal repeat (LTR) promoter
   8594..12697   +  CDS            Cas9: Cas9 (Csn1) endonuclease from the Streptococcus pyogenes Type II CRISPR/Cas system generates RNA-guided double strand breaks in DNA
  13103..13288   +  CDS            KRAB: Krüppel-associated box (KRAB) transcriptional repression domain from the human zinc finger protein ZNF10 (Margolin et al., 1994)
  13355..14071   +  CDS            EGFP: the original enhanced GFP (Yang et al., 1996) mammalian codon-optimized
  14083..14101   +  misc_feature   MCS (fragment): pUC18/19 multiple cloning site
  14102..14120   +  misc_feature   MCS (fragment): pBluescript multiple cloning site
  14120..14708   +  misc_feature   WPRE: woodchuck hepatitis virus posttranscriptional regulatory element
  14709..14731   +  misc_feature   MCS (fragment): pBluescript multiple cloning site
  14748..14816   +  CDS            nef (fragment): NEF_HV1Z2 - Experimental evidence at protein level: Swiss-Prot protein existence level 1. Extracellular Nef protein targets CD4(+) T-lymphocytes for apoptosis by interacting with CXCR4 surface receptors. From Human immunodeficiency virus type 1 group M subtype D (isolate Z2/CDC-Z34) (HIV-1).
  14818..15051   +  LTR            3' LTR (ΔU3): self-inactivating 3' long terminal repeat (LTR) from HIV-1
>Addgene plasmid #188765 | pHR-UCOE-SFFV-dCas9-XTEN80-KRAB(Kox1)-P2A-EGFP | addgene full sequence | sequence record 374976 | Addgene Partial NGS Result
ATCTAGAATTAATTCCGTGTATTCTATAGTGTCACCTAAATCGTATGTGTATGATACATAAGGTTATGTA
TTAATTGTAGCCGCGTTCTAACGACAATATGTACAAGCCTAATTGTGTAGCATCTGGCTTACTGAAGCAG
ACCCTATCATCTCTCTCGTAAACTGCCGTCAGAGTCGGTTTGGTTGGACGAACCTTCTGAGTTTCTGGTA
ACGCCGTCCCGCACCCGGAAATGGTCAGCGAACCAATCAGCAGGGTCATCGCTAGCCAGATCCTCTACGC
CGGACGCATCGTGGCCGGCATCACCGGCGCCACAGGTGCGGTTGCTGGCGCCTATATCGCCGACATCACC
GATGGGGAAGATCGGGCTCGCCACTTCGGGCTCATGAGCGCTTGTTTCGGCGTGGGTATGGTGGCAGGCC
CCGTGGCCGGGGGACTGTTGGGCGCCATCTCCTTGCATGCACCATTCCTTGCGGCGGCGGTGCTCAACGG
CCTCAACCTACTACTGGGCTGCTTCCTAATGCAGGAGTCGCATAAGGGAGAGCGTCGAATGGTGCACTCT
CAGTACAATCTGCTCTGATGCCGCATAGTTAAGCCAGCCCCGACACCCGCCAACACCCGCTGACGCGCCC
TGACGGGCTTGTCTGCTCCCGGCATCCGCTTACAGACAAGCTGTGACCGTCTCCGGGAGCTGCATGTGTC
AGAGGTTTTCACCGTCATCACCGAAACGCGCGAGACGAAAGGGCCTCGTGATACGCCTATTTTTATAGGT
TAATGTCATGATAATAATGGTTTCTTAGACGTCAGGTGGCACTTTTCGGGGAAATGTGCGCGGAACCCCT
ATTTGTTTATTTTTCTAAATACATTCAAATATGTATCCGCTCATGAGACAATAACCCTGATAAATGCTTC
AATAATATTGAAAAAGGAAGAGTATGAGTATTCAACATTTCCGTGTCGCCCTTATTCCCTTTTTTGCGGC
ATTTTGCCTTCCTGTTTTTGCTCACCCAGAAACGCTGGTGAAAGTAAAAGATGCTGAAGATCAGTTGGGT
GCACGAGTGGGTTACATCGAACTGGATCTCAACAGCGGTAAGATCCTTGAGAGTTTTCGCCCCGAAGAAC
GTTTTCCAATGATGAGCACTTTTAAAGTTCTGCTATGTGGCGCGGTATTATCCCGTATTGACGCCGGGCA
AGAGCAACTCGGTCGCCGCATACACTATTCTCAGAATGACTTGGTTGAGTACTCACCAGTCACAGAAAAG
CATCTTACGGATGGCATGACAGTAAGAGAATTATGCAGTGCTGCCATAACCATGAGTGATAACACTGCGG
CCAACTTACTTCTGACAACGATCGGAGGACCGAAGGAGCTAACCGCTTTTTTGCACAACATGGGGGATCA
TGTAACTCGCCTTGATCGTTGGGAACCGGAGCTGAATGAAGCCATACCAAACGACGAGCGTGACACCACG
ATGCCTGTAGCAATGGCAACAACGTTGCGCAAACTATTAACTGGCGAACTACTTACTCTAGCTTCCCGGC
AACAATTAATAGACTGGATGGAGGCGGATAAAGTTGCAGGACCACTTCTGCGCTCGGCCCTTCCGGCTGG
CTGGTTTATTGCTGATAAATCTGGAGCCGGTGAGCGTGGGTCTCGCGGTATCATTGCAGCACTGGGGCCA
GATGGTAAGCCCTCCCGTATCGTAGTTATCTACACGACGGGGAGTCAGGCAACTATGGATGAACGAAATA
GACAGATCGCTGAGATAGGTGCCTCACTGATTAAGCATTGGTAACTGTCAGACCAAGTTTACTCATATAT
ACTTTAGATTGATTTAAAACTTCATTTTTAATTTAAAAGGATCTAGGTGAAGATCCTTTTTGATAATCTC
ATGACCAAAATCCCTTAACGTGAGTTTTCGTTCCACTGAGCGTCAGACCCCGTAGAAAAGATCAAAGGAT
CTTCTTGAGATCCTTTTTTTCTGCGCGTAATCTGCTGCTTGCAAACAAAAAAACCACCGCTACCAGCGGT
GGTTTGTTTGCCGGATCAAGAGCTACCAACTCTTTTTCCGAAGGTAACTGGCTTCAGCAGAGCGCAGATA
CCAAATACTGTTCTTCTAGTGTAGCCGTAGTTAGGCCACCACTTCAAGAACTCTGTAGCACCGCCTACAT
ACCTCGCTCTGCTAATCCTGTTACCAGTGGCTGCTGCCAGTGGCGATAAGTCGTGTCTTACCGGGTTGGA
CTCAAGACGATAGTTACCGGATAAGGCGCAGCGGTCGGGCTGAACGGGGGGTTCGTGCACACAGCCCAGC
TTGGAGCGAACGACCTACACCGAACTGAGATACCTACAGCGTGAGCTATGAGAAAGCGCCACGCTTCCCG
AAGGGAGAAAGGCGGACAGGTATCCGGTAAGCGGCAGGGTCGGAACAGGAGAGCGCACGAGGGAGCTTCC
AGGGGGAAACGCCTGGTATCTTTATAGTCCTGTCGGGTTTCGCCACCTCTGACTTGAGCGTCGATTTTTG
TGATGCTCGTCAGGGGGGCGGAGCCTATGGAAAAACGCCAGCAACGCGGCCTTTTTACGGTTCCTGGCCT
TTTGCTGGCCTTTTGCTCACATGTTCTTTCCTGCGTTATCCCCTGATTCTGTGGATAACCGTATTACCGC
CTTTGAGTGAGCTGATACCGCTCGCCGCAGCCGAACGACCGAGCGCAGCGAGTCAGTGAGCGAGGAAGCG
GAAGAGCGCCCAATACGCAAACCGCCTCTCCCCGCGCGTTGGCCGATTCATTAATGCAGCTGTGGAATGT
GTGTCAGTTAGGGTGTGGAAAGTCCCCAGGCTCCCCAGCAGGCAGAAGTATGCAAAGCATGCATCTCAAT
TAGTCAGCAACCAGGTGTGGAAAGTCCCCAGGCTCCCCAGCAGGCAGAAGTATGCAAAGCATGCATCTCA
ATTAGTCAGCAACCATAGTCCCGCCCCTAACTCCGCCCATCCCGCCCCTAACTCCGCCCAGTTCCGCCCA
TTCTCCGCCCCATGGCTGACTAATTTTTTTTATTTATGCAGAGGCCGAGGCCGCCTCGGCCTCTGAGCTA
TTCCAGAAGTAGTGAGGAGGCTTTTTTGGAGGCCTAGGCTTTTGCAAAAAGCTTGGACACAAGACAGGCT
TGCGAGATATGTTTGAGAATACCACTTTATCCCGCGTCAGGGAGAGGCAGTGCGTAAAAAGACGCGGACT
CATGTGAAATACTGGTTTTTAGTGCGCCAGATCTCTATAATCTCGCGCAACCTATTTTCCCCTCGAACAC
TTTTTAAGCCGTAGATAAACAGGCTGGGACACTTCACATGAGCGAAAAATACATCGTCACCTGGGACATG
TTGCAGATCCATGCACGTAAACTCGCAAGCCGACTGATGCCTTCTGAACAATGGAAAGGCATTATTGCCG
TAAGCCGTGGCGGTCTGTACCGGGTGCGTTACTGGCGCGTGAACTGGGTATTCGTCATGTCGATACCGTT
TGTATTTCCAGCTACGATCACGACAACCAGCGCGAGCTTAAAGTGCTGAAACGCGCAGAAGGCGATGGCG
AAGGCTTCATCGTTATTGATGACCTGGTGGATACCGGTGGTACTGCGGTTGCGATTCGTGAAATGTATCC
AAAAGCGCACTTTGTCACCATCTTCGCAAAACCGGCTGGTCGTCCGCTGGTTGATGACTATGTTGTTGAT
ATCCCGCAAGATACCTGGATTGAACAGCCGTGGGATATGGGCGTCGTATTCGTCCCGCCAATCTCCGGTC
GCTAATCTTTTCAACGCCTGGCACTGCCGGGCGTTGTTCTTTTTAACTTCAGGCGGGTTACAATAGTTTC
CAGTAAGTATTCTGGAGGCTGCATCCATGACACAGGCAAACCTGAGCGAAACCCTGTTCAAACCCCGCTT
TAAACATCCTGAAACCTCGACGCTAGTCCGCCGCTTTAATCACGGCGCACAACCGCCTGTGCAGTCGGCC
CTTGATGGTAAAACCATCCCTCACTGGTATCGCATGATTAACCGTCTGATGTGGATCTGGCGCGGCATTG
ACCCACGCGAAATCCTCGACGTCCAGGCACGTATTGTGATGAGCGATGCCGAACGTACCGACGATGATTT
ATACGATACGGTGATTGGCTACCGTGGCGGCAACTGGATTTATGAGTGGGCCCCGGATCTTTGTGAAGGA
ACCTTACTTCTGTGGTGTGACATAATTGGACAAACTACCTACAGAGATTTAAAGCTCTAAGGTAAATATA
AAATTTTTAAGTGTATAATGTGTTAAACTACTGATTCTAATTGTTTGTGTATTTTAGATTCCAACCTATG
GAACTGATGAATGGGAGCAGTGGTGGAATGCCTTTAATGAGGAAAACCTGTTTTGCTCAGAAGAAATGCC
ATCTAGTGATGATGAGGCTACTGCTGACTCTCAACATTCTACTCCTCCAAAAAAGAAGAGAAAGGTAGAA
GACCCCAAGGACTTTCCTTCAGAATTGCTAAGTTTTTTGAGTCATGCTGTGTTTAGTAATAGAACTCTTG
CTTGCTTTGCTATTTACACCACAAAGGAAAAAGCTGCACTGCTATACAAGAAAATTATGGAAAAATATTC
TGTAACCTTTATAAGTAGGCATAACAGTTATAATCATAACATACTGTTTTTTCTTACTCCACACAGGCAT
AGAGTGTCTGCTATTAATAACTATGCTCAAAAATTGTGTACCTTTAGCTTTTTAATTTGTAAAGGGGTTA
ATAAGGAATATTTGATGTATAGTGCCTTGACTAGAGATCATAATCAGCCATACCACATTTGTAGAGGTTT
TACTTGCTTTAAAAAACCTCCCACACCTCCCCCTGAACCTGAAACATAAAATGAATGCAATTGTTGTTGT
TAACTTGTTTATTGCAGCTTATAATGGTTACAAATAAAGCAATAGCATCACAAATTTCACAAATAAAGCA
TTTTTTTCACTGCATTCTAGTTGTGGTTTGTCCAAACTCATCAATGTATCTTATCATGTCTGGATCAACT
GGATAACTCAAGCTAACCAAAATCATCCCAAACTTCCCACCCCATACCCTATTACCACTGCCAATTACCT
GTGGTTTCATTTACTCTAAACCTGTGATTCCTCTGAATTATTTTCATTTTAAAGAAATTGTATTTGTTAA
ATATGTACTACAAACTTAGTAGTTGGAAGGGCTAATTCACTCCCAAAGAAGACAAGATATCCTTGATCTG
TGGATCTACCACACACAAGGCTACTTCCCTGATTAGCAGAACTACACACCAGGGCCAGGGGTCAGATATC
CACTGACCTTTGGATGGTGCTACAAGCTAGTACCAGTTGAGCCAGATAAGGTAGAAGAGGCCAATAAAGG
AGAGAACACCAGCTTGTTACACCCTGTGAGCCTGCATGGGATGGATGACCCGGAGAGAGAAGTGTTAGAG
TGGAGGTTTGACAGCCGCCTAGCATTTCATCACGTGGCCCGAGAGCTGCATCCGGAGTACTTCAAGAACT
GCTGATATCGAGCTTGCTACAAGGGACTTTCCGCTGGGGACTTTCCAGGGAGGCGTGGCCTGGGCGGGAC
TGGGGAGTGGCGAGCCCTCAGATCCTGCATATAAGCAGCTGCTTTTTGCCTGTACTGGGTCTCTCTGGTT
AGACCAGATCTGAGCCTGGGAGCTCTCTGGCTAACTAGGGAACCCACTGCTTAAGCCTCAATAAAGCTTG
CCTTGAGTGCTTCAAGTAGTGTGTGCCCGTCTGTTGTGTGACTCTGGTAACTAGAGATCCCTCAGACCCT
TTTAGTCAGTGTGGAAAATCTCTAGCAGTGGCGCCCGAACAGGGACTTGAAAGCGAAAGGGAAACCAGAG
GAGCTCTCTCGACGCAGGACTCGGCTTGCTGAAGCGCGCACGGCAAGAGGCGAGGGGCGGCGACTGGTGA
GTACGCCAAAAATTTTGACTAGCGGAGGCTAGAAGGAGAGAGATGGGTGCGAGAGCGTCAGTATTAAGCG
GGGGAGAATTAGATCGCGATGGGAAAAAATTCGGTTAAGGCCAGGGGGAAAGAAAAAATATAAATTAAAA
CATATAGTATGGGCAAGCAGGGAGCTAGAACGATTCGCAGTTAATCCTGGCCTGTTAGAAACATCAGAAG
GCTGTAGACAAATACTGGGACAGCTACAACCATCCCTTCAGACAGGATCAGAAGAACTTAGATCATTATA
TAATACAGTAGCAACCCTCTATTGTGTGCATCAAAGGATAGAGATAAAAGACACCAAGGAAGCTTTAGAC
AAGATAGAGGAAGAGCAAAACAAAAGTAAGACCACCGCACAGCAAGCGGCCGGCCGCTGATCTTCAGACC
TGGAGGAGGAGATATGAGGGACAATTGGAGAAGTGAATTATATAAATATAAAGTAGTAAAAATTGAACCA
TTAGGAGTAGCACCCACCAAGGCAAAGAGAAGAGTGGTGCAGAGAGAAAAAAGAGCAGTGGGAATAGGAG
CTTTGTTCCTTGGGTTCTTGGGAGCAGCAGGAAGCACTATGGGCGCAGCGTCAATGACGCTGACGGTACA
GGCCAGACAATTATTGTCTGGTATAGTGCAGCAGCAGAACAATTTGCTGAGGGCTATTGAGGCGCAACAG
CATCTGTTGCAACTCACAGTCTGGGGCATCAAGCAGCTCCAGGCAAGAATCCTGGCTGTGGAAAGATACC
TAAAGGATCAACAGCTCCTGGGGATTTGGGGTTGCTCTGGAAAACTCATTTGCACCACTGCTGTGCCTTG
GAATGCTAGTTGGAGTAATAAATCTCTGGAACAGATTTGGAATCACACGACCTGGATGGAGTGGGACAGA
GAAATTAACAATTACACAAGCTTAATACACTCCTTAATTGAAGAATCGCAAAACCAGCAAGAAAAGAATG
AACAAGAATTATTGGAATTAGATAAATGGGCAAGTTTGTGGAATTGGTTTAACATAACAAATTGGCTGTG
GTATATAAAATTATTCATAATGATAGTAGGAGGCTTGGTAGGTTTAAGAATAGTTTTTGCTGTACTTTCT
ATAGTGAATAGAGTTAGGCAGGGATATTCACCATTATCGTTTCAGACCCACCTCCCAACCCCGAGGGGAC
CCGACAGGCCCGAAGGAATAGAAGAAGAAGGTGGAGAGAGAGACAGAGACAGATCCATTCGATTAGTGAA
CGGATCTCGACGGTATCGCCAAATGGCAGTATTCATCCACAATTTTAAAAGAAAAGGGGGGATTGGGGGG
TACAGTGCAGGGGAAAGAATAGTAGACATAATAGCAACAGACATACAAACTAAAGAATTACAAAAACAAA
TTACAAAAATTCAAAATTTTCGGGTTTATTACAGGGACAGCAGAGATCCAGTTTGGATCGATAAGCTTGA
TATCGAATTCGGGAGGTGGTCCCTGCAGTTACGCCAATGATAACCCCCGCCAGAAAAATCTTAGTAGCCT
TCCCTTTTTGTTTTCCGTGCCCCAACTCGGCGGATTGACTCGGCCCCTTCCGGAAACACCCGAATCAACT
TCTAGTCAAATTATTGTTCACGCCGCAATGACCCACCCCTGGCCCGCGTCTGTGGAACTGACCCCTGGTG
TACAGGAGAGTTCGCTGCTGAAAGTGGTCCCAAAGGGGTACTAGTTTTTAAGCTCCCAACTCCCCCTCCC
CCAGCGTCTGGAGGATTCCACACCCTCGCACCGCAGGGGCGAGGAAGTGGGCGGAGTCCGGTTTTGGCGC
CAGCCGCTGAGGCTGCCAAGCAGAAAAGCCACCGCTGAGGAGACTCCGGTCACTGTCCTCGCCCCGCCTC
CCCCTTCCCTCCCCTTGGGGACCACCGGGCGCCACGCCGCGAACGGTAAGTGCCGCGGTCGTCGGCGCCT
CCGCCCTCCCCCTAGGGCCCCAATTCCCAGCGGGCGCGGCGCGCGGCCCCGCGCGCAGCTCCCGGCTCCC
TCCCCCTTCGGATGTGGCTTGAGCTGTAGGCGCGGAGTCCTGCAGCCCCGATAAAATAAAAGATTTTATT
TAGTCTCCAGAAAAAGGGGGGAATGAAAGACCCCACCTGTAGGTTTGGCAAGCTAGCTGCAGTAACGCCA
TTTTGCAAGGCATGGAAAAATACCAAACCAAGAATAGAGAAGTTCAGATCAAGGGCGGGTACATGAAAAT
AGCTAACGTTGGGCCAAACAGGATATCTGCGGTGAGCAGTTTCGGCCCCGGCCCGGGGCCAAGAACAGAT
GGTCACCGCAGTTTCGGCCCCGGCCCGAGGCCAAGAACAGATGGTCCCCAGATATGGCCCAACCCTCAGC
AGTTTCTTAAGACCCATCAGATGTTTCCAGGCTCCCCCAAGGACCTGAAATGACCCTGCGCCTTATTTGA
ATTAACCAATCAGCCTGCTTCTCGCTTCTGTTCGCGCGCTTCTGCTTCCCGAGCTCTATAAAAGAGCTCA
CAACCCCTCACTCGGCGCGCCAGTCCTCCGACAGACTGAGTCGCCCGGGGGGGATCTGGAGCTCTCGAGA
ATTCTCACGCGTCTGCAGGATATCAAGCTTGCGGTACCGCGGGCCCGGCCACCATGGACAAGAAGTACAG
CATCGGCCTGGCCATCGGCACCAACTCTGTGGGCTGGGCCGTGATCACCGACGAGTACAAGGTGCCCAGC
AAGAAATTCAAGGTGCTGGGCAACACCGACCGGCACAGCATCAAGAAGAACCTGATCGGCGCCCTGCTGT
TCGACAGCGGAGAAACAGCCGAGGCCACCCGGCTGAAGAGAACCGCCAGAAGAAGATACACCAGACGGAA
GAACCGGATCTGCTATCTGCAAGAGATCTTCAGCAACGAGATGGCCAAGGTGGACGACAGCTTCTTCCAC
AGACTGGAAGAGTCCTTCCTGGTGGAAGAGGATAAGAAGCACGAGCGGCACCCCATCTTCGGCAACATCG
TGGACGAGGTGGCCTACCACGAGAAGTACCCCACCATCTACCACCTGAGAAAGAAACTGGTGGACAGCAC
CGACAAGGCCGACCTGCGGCTGATCTATCTGGCCCTGGCCCACATGATCAAGTTCCGGGGCCACTTCCTG
ATCGAGGGCGACCTGAACCCCGACAACAGCGACGTGGACAAGCTGTTCATCCAGCTGGTGCAGACCTACA
ACCAGCTGTTCGAGGAAAACCCCATCAACGCCAGCGGCGTGGACGCCAAGGCCATCCTGTCTGCCAGACT
GAGCAAGAGCAGACGGCTGGAAAATCTGATCGCCCAGCTGCCCGGCGAGAAGAAGAATGGCCTGTTCGGC
AACCTGATTGCCCTGAGCCTGGGCCTGACCCCCAACTTCAAGAGCAACTTCGACCTGGCCGAGGATGCCA
AACTGCAGCTGAGCAAGGACACCTACGACGACGACCTGGACAACCTGCTGGCCCAGATCGGCGACCAGTA
CGCCGACCTGTTTCTGGCCGCCAAGAACCTGTCCGACGCCATCCTGCTGAGCGACATCCTGAGAGTGAAC
ACCGAGATCACCAAGGCCCCCCTGAGCGCCTCTATGATCAAGAGATACGACGAGCACCACCAGGACCTGA
CCCTGCTGAAAGCTCTCGTGCGGCAGCAGCTGCCTGAGAAGTACAAAGAGATTTTCTTCGACCAGAGCAA
GAACGGCTACGCCGGCTACATCGATGGCGGAGCCAGCCAGGAAGAGTTCTACAAGTTCATCAAGCCCATC
CTGGAAAAGATGGACGGCACCGAGGAACTGCTCGTGAAGCTGAACAGAGAGGACCTGCTGCGGAAGCAGC
GGACCTTCGACAACGGCAGCATCCCCCACCAGATCCACCTGGGAGAGCTGCACGCCATTCTGCGGCGGCA
GGAAGATTTTTACCCATTCCTGAAGGACAACCGGGAAAAGATCGAGAAGATCCTGACCTTCCGCATCCCC
TACTACGTGGGCCCTCTGGCCAGGGGAAACAGCAGATTCGCCTGGATGACCAGAAAGAGCGAGGAAACCA
TCACCCCCTGGAACTTCGAGGAAGTGGTGGACAAGGGCGCCAGCGCCCAGAGCTTCATCGAGCGGATGAC
CAACTTCGATAAGAACCTGCCCAACGAGAAGGTGCTGCCCAAGCACAGCCTGCTGTACGAGTACTTCACC
GTGTACAACGAGCTGACCAAAGTGAAATACGTGACCGAGGGAATGAGAAAGCCCGCCTTCCTGAGCGGCG
AGCAGAAAAAAGCCATCGTGGACCTGCTGTTCAAGACCAACCGGAAAGTGACCGTGAAGCAGCTGAAAGA
GGACTACTTCAAGAAAATCGAGTGCTTCGACTCCGTGGAAATCTCCGGCGTGGAAGATCGGTTCAACGCC
TCCCTGGGCACATACCACGATCTGCTGAAAATTATCAAGGACAAGGACTTCCTGGACAATGAGGAAAACG
AGGACATTCTGGAAGATATCGTGCTGACCCTGACACTGTTTGAGGACAGAGAGATGATCGAGGAACGGCT
GAAAACCTATGCCCACCTGTTCGACGACAAAGTGATGAAGCAGCTGAAGCGGCGGAGATACACCGGCTGG
GGCAGGCTGAGCCGGAAGCTGATCAACGGCATCCGGGACAAGCAGTCCGGCAAGACAATCCTGGATTTCC
TGAAGTCCGACGGCTTCGCCAACAGAAACTTCATGCAGCTGATCCACGACGACAGCCTGACCTTTAAAGA
GGACATCCAGAAAGCCCAGGTGTCCGGCCAGGGCGATAGCCTGCACGAGCACATTGCCAATCTGGCCGGC
AGCCCCGCCATTAAGAAGGGCATCCTGCAGACAGTGAAGGTGGTGGACGAGCTCGTGAAAGTGATGGGCC
GGCACAAGCCCGAGAACATCGTGATCGAAATGGCCAGAGAGAACCAGACCACCCAGAAGGGACAGAAGAA
CAGCCGCGAGAGAATGAAGCGGATCGAAGAGGGCATCAAAGAGCTGGGCAGCCAGATCCTGAAAGAACAC
CCCGTGGAAAACACCCAGCTGCAGAACGAGAAGCTGTACCTGTACTACCTGCAGAATGGGCGGGATATGT
ACGTGGACCAGGAACTGGACATCAACCGGCTGTCCGACTACGATGTGGACGCTATCGTGCCTCAGAGCTT
TCTGAAGGACGACTCCATCGATAACAAAGTGCTGACTCGGAGCGACAAGAACCGGGGCAAGAGCGACAAC
GTGCCCTCCGAAGAGGTCGTGAAGAAGATGAAGAACTACTGGCGCCAGCTGCTGAATGCCAAGCTGATTA
CCCAGAGGAAGTTCGACAATCTGACCAAGGCCGAGAGAGGCGGCCTGAGCGAACTGGATAAGGCCGGCTT
CATCAAGAGACAGCTGGTGGAAACCCGGCAGATCACAAAGCACGTGGCACAGATCCTGGACTCCCGGATG
AACACTAAGTACGACGAGAACGACAAACTGATCCGGGAAGTGAAAGTGATCACCCTGAAGTCCAAGCTGG
TGTCCGATTTCCGGAAGGATTTCCAGTTTTACAAAGTGCGCGAGATCAACAACTACCACCACGCCCACGA
CGCCTACCTGAACGCCGTCGTGGGAACCGCCCTGATCAAAAAGTACCCTAAGCTGGAAAGCGAGTTCGTG
TACGGCGACTACAAGGTGTACGACGTGCGGAAGATGATCGCCAAGAGCGAGCAGGAAATCGGCAAGGCTA
CCGCCAAGTACTTCTTCTACAGCAACATCATGAACTTTTTCAAGACCGAGATTACCCTGGCCAACGGCGA
GATCCGGAAGCGGCCTCTGATCGAGACAAACGGCGAAACAGGCGAGATCGTGTGGGATAAGGGCCGGGAC
TTTGCCACCGTGCGGAAAGTGCTGTCTATGCCCCAAGTGAATATCGTGAAAAAGACCGAGGTGCAGACAG
GCGGCTTCAGCAAAGAGTCTATCCTGCCCAAGAGGAACAGCGACAAGCTGATCGCCAGAAAGAAGGACTG
GGACCCTAAGAAGTACGGCGGCTTCGACAGCCCCACCGTGGCCTATTCTGTGCTGGTGGTGGCCAAAGTG
GAAAAGGGCAAGTCCAAGAAACTGAAGAGTGTGAAAGAGCTGCTGGGGATCACCATCATGGAAAGAAGCA
GCTTCGAGAAGAATCCCATCGACTTTCTGGAAGCCAAGGGCTACAAAGAAGTGAAAAAGGACCTGATCAT
CAAGCTGCCTAAGTACTCCCTGTTCGAGCTGGAAAACGGCCGGAAGAGAATGCTGGCCTCTGCCGGCGAA
CTGCAGAAGGGAAACGAACTGGCCCTGCCCTCCAAATATGTGAACTTCCTGTACCTGGCCAGCCACTATG
AGAAGCTGAAGGGCTCCCCCGAGGATAATGAGCAGAAACAGCTGTTTGTGGAACAGCACAAACACTACCT
GGACGAGATCATCGAGCAGATCAGCGAGTTCTCCAAGAGAGTGATCCTGGCCGACGCTAATCTGGACAAG
GTGCTGAGCGCCTACAACAAGCACAGAGACAAGCCTATCAGAGAGCAGGCCGAGAATATCATCCACCTGT
TTACCCTGACCAATCTGGGAGCCCCTGCCGCCTTCAAGTACTTTGACACCACCATCGACCGGAAGAGGTA
CACCAGCACCAAAGAGGTGCTGGACGCCACCCTGATCCACCAGAGCATCACCGGCCTGTACGAGACACGG
ATCGACCTGTCTCAGCTGGGAGGCGACGCCTATCCCTATGACGTGCCCGATTATGCCAGCCTGGGCAGCG
GCTCCCCCAAGAAAAAACGCAAGGTGGAAGATCCTAAGAAAAAGCGGAAAGTGGACGGCATTGGTAGTGG
GAGCAACGGCAGCAGCGGATCCGGAGGGCCGAGCTCTGGCGCACCCCCACCAAGTGGAGGGTCTCCTGCC
GGGTCCCCAACATCTACTGAAGAAGGCACCAGCGAATCCGCAACGCCCGAGTCAGGCCCTGGTACCTCCA
CAGAACCATCTGAAGGTAGTGCGCCTGGTTCCCCAGCTGGAAGCCCTACTTCCACCGAAGAAGGCACGTC
AACCGAACCAAGTGAAGGATCTGCCCCTGGGACCAGCACTGAACCATCTGAGATGGATGCTAAGTCACTA
ACTGCCTGGTCCCGGACACTGGTGACCTTCAAGGATGTATTTGTGGACTTCACCAGGGAGGAGTGGAAGC
TGCTGGACACTGCTCAGCAGATCGTGTACAGAAATGTGATGCTGGAGAACTATAAGAACCTGGTTTCCTT
GGGTTATCAGCTTACTAAGCCAGATGTGATCCTCCGGTTGGAGAAGGGAGAAGAGCCCAGCGGCCGCGCT
ACTAACTTCAGCCTGCTGAAGCAGGCTGGAGACGTGGAGGAGAACCCTGGACCTGTGAGCAAGGGCGAGG
AGCTGTTCACCGGGGTGGTGCCCATCCTGGTCGAGCTGGACGGCGACGTAAACGGCCACAAGTTCAGCGT
GTCTGGCGAGGGCGAGGGCGATGCCACCTACGGCAAGCTGACCCTGAAGTTCATCTGCACCACCGGCAAG
CTGCCCGTGCCCTGGCCCACCCTCGTGACCACCCTGACCTACGGCGTGCAGTGCTTCAGCCGCTACCCCG
ACCACATGAAGCAGCACGACTTCTTCAAGTCCGCCATGCCCGAAGGCTACGTCCAGGAGCGCACCATCTT
CTTCAAGGACGACGGCAACTACAAGACCCGCGCCGAGGTGAAGTTCGAGGGCGACACCCTGGTGAACCGC
ATCGAGCTGAAGGGCATCGACTTCAAGGAGGACGGCAACATCCTGGGGCACAAGCTGGAGTACAACTACA
ACAGCCACAACGTCTATATCATGGCCGACAAGCAGAAGAACGGCATCAAGGCGAACTTCAAGATCCGCCA
CAACATCGAGGACGGCAGCGTGCAGCTCGCCGACCACTACCAGCAGAACACCCCCATCGGCGACGGCCCC
GTGCTGCTGCCCGACAACCACTACCTGAGCACCCAGTCCGCCCTGAGCAAAGACCCCAACGAGAAGCGCG
ATCACATGGTCCTGCTGGAGTTCGTGACCGCCGCCGGGATCACTCTCGGCATGGACGAGCTGTACAAGTA
ATAAGCGATCGCCCTGCAGGCATGCAAGCTTGATATCAAGCTTATCGATAATCAACCTCTGGATTACAAA
ATTTGTGAAAGATTGACTGGTATTCTTAACTATGTTGCTCCTTTTACGCTATGTGGATACGCTGCTTTAA
TGCCTTTGTATCATGCTATTGCTTCCCGTATGGCTTTCATTTTCTCCTCCTTGTATAAATCCTGGTTGCT
GTCTCTTTATGAGGAGTTGTGGCCCGTTGTCAGGCAACGTGGCGTGGTGTGCACTGTGTTTGCTGACGCA
ACCCCCACTGGTTGGGGCATTGCCACCACCTGTCAGCTCCTTTCCGGGACTTTCGCTTTCCCCCTCCCTA
TTGCCACGGCGGAACTCATCGCCGCCTGCCTTGCCCGCTGCTGGACAGGGGCTCGGCTGTTGGGCACTGA
CAATTCCGTGGTGTTGTCGGGGAAATCATCGTCCTTTCCTTGGCTGCTCGCCTGTGTTGCCACCTGGATT
CTGCGCGGGACGTCCTTCTGCTACGTCCCTTCGGCCCTCAATCCAGCGGACCTTCCTTCCCGCGGCCTGC
TGCCGGCTCTGCGGCCTCTTCCGCGTCTTCGCCTTCGCCCTCAGACGAGTCGGATCTCCCTTTGGGCCGC
CTCCCCGCATCGATACCGTCGACCTCGAGGGAATTAATTCGAGCTCGGTACCTTTAAGACCAATGACTTA
CAAGGCAGCTGTAGATCTTAGCCACTTTTTAAAAGAAAAGGGGGGACTGGAAGGGCTAATTCACTCCCAA
CGAAGACAAGATCTGCTTTTTGCTTGTACTGGGTCTCTCTGGTTAGACCAGATCTGAGCCTGGGAGCTCT
CTGGCTAACTAGGGAACCCACTGCTTAAGCCTCAATAAAGCTTGCCTTGAGTGCTTCAAGTAGTGTGTGC
CCGTCTGTTGTGTGACTCTGGTAACTAGAGATCCCTCAGACCCTTTTAGTCAGTGTGGAAAATCTCTAGC
AGC
